>Addgene plasmid #161720 | pNDL-60 | addgene full sequence | sequence record 317062 | Addgene NGS Result
GCCAATTCAATATGGCGTATATGGACTCATGCCAATTCAATATGGTGGATCTGGACCTGTGCCAATTCAA
TATGGCGTATATGGACTCGTGCCAATTCAATATGGTGGATCTGGACCCCAGCCAATTCAATATGGCGGAC
TTGGCACCATGCCAATTCAATATGGCGGACCTGGCACTGTGCCAACTGGGGAGGGGTCTACTTGGCACGG
TGCCAAGTTTGAGGAGGGGTCTTGGCCCTGTGCCAAGTCCGCCATATTGAATTGGCATGGTGCCAATAAT
GGCGGCCATATTGGCTATATGCCAGGATCAATATATAGGCAATATCCAATATGGCCCTATGCCAATATGG
CTATTGGCCAGGTTCAATACTATGTATTGGCCCTATGCCATATAGTATTCCATATATGGGTTTTCCTATT
GACGTAGATAGCCCCTCCCAATGGGCGGTCCCATATACCATATATGGGGCTTCCTAATACCGCCCATAGC
CACTCCCCCATTGACGTCAATGGTCTCTATATATGGTCTTTCCTATTGACGTCATATGGGCGGTCCTATT
GACGTATATGGCGCCTCCCCCATTGACGTCAATTACGGTAAATGGCCCGCCTGGCTCAATGCCCATTGAC
GTCAATAGGACCACCCACCATTGACGTCAATGGGATGGCTCATTGCCCATTCATATCCGTTCTCACGCCC
CCTATTGACGTCAATGACGGTAAATGGCCCACTTGGCAGTACATCAATATCTATTAATAGTAACTTGGCA
AGTACATTACTATTGGAAGTACGCCAGGGTACATTGGCAGTACTCCCATTGACGTCAATGGCGGTAAATG
GCCCGCGATGGCTGCCAAGTACATCCCCATTGACGTCAATGGGGAGGGGCAATGACGCAAATGGGCGTTC
CATTGACGTAAATGGGCGGTAGGCGTGCCTAATGGGAGGTCTATATAAGCAATGCTCGTTTAGGGAACCG
CCATTCTGCCTGGGGACGTCGGAGCAAGCTTGATTTAGGTGACACTATAGAATACAAGCTACTTGTTCTT
TTTGCAGGATCCATGAAACCTCCGTACGGACATGTGGACGTCAATGAGGATCCAGGCCCATCTCCTCCAT
CTCCTCTGGTGGGTCTGAAGCCTCTGCAGCTGCTGGAGGTTAAAGCTCGCGGACGCTTCGGCTGCGTCTG
GAAGGCTCAGATGATCAATGAATATGTAGCTGTCAAGATTTTCCCCATTCAGGATAAGCTGTCGTGGCAG
AACGAGCGGGAGATGTTTTCCACTCCGGGAATGAAACATGATAACCTGCTGCGCTTCATCGCTGCTGAGA
AACGCGGATCTAACCTGGAGATGGAGTTCTGGCTCATCACTGAGTTTCATGAGCGGGGCTCTCTGACGGA
CTATCTGAAGGGGAACGCAGTGAGCTGGGCTGATCTGTGTGTGATAGCGGAGAGCATGGCCTGTGGTCTG
GCGTATCTGCATGAAGACGTGCCGCGCTCCAAAGGAGAAGGCCCCAAACCAGCCATCGCACACAGAGACT
TCAAGAGCAAGAATGTGATGCTGAAGATGGACCTCACCGCCGTCATTGGGGATTTTGGGCTGGCGGTGCG
GTTTGAGCCGGGGAAACCGCCGGGAGACACACATGGCCAGGTGGGCACGAGGAGGTACATGGCCCCGGAG
GTTCTGGAAGGAGCCATAAACTTCCAGCGGGACTCCTTTCTGCGGATAGACATGTACGCCATGGGCCTGG
TGCTGTGGGAGCTGGTGTCACGCTGCAAAGCTGCTGATGGTCCTGTGGACGAGTACATGCTGCCGTTTGA
GGAGGAGATCGGTCAGCACCCGTCGCTGGAGGATCTGCAGGATGCTGTGGTCCATAAGAAGCTGCGGCCG
GCGTTTAAGGACTGCTGGCTCAAGCATTCAGGTCTGTGTCAGATGTGCGAGACCATGGAGGAGTGCTGGG
ATCATGACGCAGAGGCTCGTCTGTCGGCCGGCTGTGTGCAGGAGCGCATCTCTCAGATCCGCCGCGTCAG
CAGCTCCACCTCAGACTGCCTGTTCTCCATGGTGACCTCGCTCACCAACGTGGACCTGCCGCCCAAAGAG
TCCAGCATCGGCGGCGGCGGCAGTGGCGGCGGCGGCTCTGGCGGCGGCGGCTCTTCTAGAATGAATGGAG
CTATAGGAGGTGACCTTTTGCTCAATTTTCCTGACATGTCGGTCCTAGAGCGCCAAAGGGCTCACCTCAA
GTACCTCAATCCCACCTTTGATTCTCCTCTCGCCGGCTTCTTTGCCGATTCTTCAATGATTACCGGCGGC
GAGATGGACAGCTATCTTTCGACTGCCGGTTTGAATCTTCCGATGATGTACGGTGAGACGACGGTGGAAG
GTGATTCAAGACTCTCAATTTCGCCGGAAACGACGCTTGGGACTGGAAATTTCAAGGCAGCGAAGTTTGA
TACAGAGACTAAGGATTGTAATGAGGCGGCGAAGAAGATGACGATGAACAGAGATGACCTAGTAGAAGAA
GGAGAAGAAGAGAAGTCGAAAATAACAGAGCAAAACAATGGGAGCACAAAAAGCATCAAGAAGATGAAAC
ACAAAGCCAAGAAAGAAGAGAACAATTTCTCTAATGATTCATCTAAAGTGACGAAGGAATTGGAGAAAAC
GGATTATATTCATGTACCGGTCGCCACCATGTAAGAATTCAAGGCCTCTCGAGCCTCAAGAACTATAGTG
AGTCGTATTACGTAGATCCAGACATGATAAGATACATTGATGAGTTTGGACAAACCACAACTAGAATGCA
GTGAAAAAAATGCTTTATTTGTGAAATTTGTGATGCTATTGCTTTATTTGTAACCATTATAAGCTGCAAT
AAACAAGTTAACAACAACAATTGCATTCATTTTATGTTTCAGGTTCAGGGGGAGGTGTGGGAGGTTTTTT
AATTCGCGGCCGCGGCGCCAATGCATTGGGCCCGGTACCCAGCTTTTGTTCCCTTTAGTGAGGGTTAATT
GCGCGCTTGGCGTAATCATGGTCATAGCTGTTTCCTGTGTGAAATTGTTATCCGCTCACAATTCCACACA
ACATACGAGCCGGGAGCATAAAGTGTAAAGCCTGGGGTGCCTAATGAGTGAGCTAACTCACATTAATTGC
GTTGCGCTCACTGCCCGCTTTCCAGTCGGGAAACCTGTCGTGCCAGCTGCATTAATGAATCGGCCAACGC
GCGGGGAGAGGCGGTTTGCGTATTGGGCGCTCTTCCGCTTCCTCGCTCACTGACTCGCTGCGCTCGGTCG
TTCGGCTGCGGCGAGCGGTATCAGCTCACTCAAAGGCGGTAATACGGTTATCCACAGAATCAGGGGATAA
CGCAGGAAAGAACATGTGAGCAAAAGGCCAGCAAAAGGCCAGGAACCGTAAAAAGGCCGCGTTGCTGGCG
TTTTTCCATAGGCTCCGCCCCCCTGACGAGCATCACAAAAATCGACGCTCAAGTCAGAGGTGGCGAAACC
CGACAGGACTATAAAGATACCAGGCGTTTCCCCCTGGAAGCTCCCTCGTGCGCTCTCCTGTTCCGACCCT
GCCGCTTACCGGATACCTGTCCGCCTTTCTCCCTTCGGGAAGCGTGGCGCTTTCTCATAGCTCACGCTGT
AGGTATCTCAGTTCGGTGTAGGTCGTTCGCTCCAAGCTGGGCTGTGTGCACGAACCCCCCGTTCAGCCCG
ACCGCTGCGCCTTATCCGGTAACTATCGTCTTGAGTCCAACCCGGTAAGACACGACTTATCGCCACTGGC
AGCAGCCACTGGTAACAGGATTAGCAGAGCGAGGTATGTAGGCGGTGCTACAGAGTTCTTGAAGTGGTGG
CCTAACTACGGCTACACTAGAAGAACAGTATTTGGTATCTGCGCTCTGCTGAAGCCAGTTACCTTCGGAA
AAAGAGTTGGTAGCTCTTGATCCGGCAAACAAACCACCGCTGGTAGCGGTGGTTTTTTTGTTTGCAAGCA
GCAGATTACGCGCAGAAAAAAAGGATCTCAAGAAGATCCTTTGATCTTTTCTACGGGGTCTGACGCTCAG
TGGAACGAAAACTCACGTTAAGGGATTTTGGTCATGAGATTATCAAAAAGGATCTTCACCTAGATCCTTT
TAAATTAAAAATGAAGTTTTAAATCAATCTAAAGTATATATGAGTAAACTTGGTCTGACAGTTACCAATG
CTTAATCAGTGAGGCACCTATCTCAGCGATCTGTCTATTTCGTTCATCCATAGTTGCCTGACTCCCCGTC
GTGTAGATAACTACGATACGGGAGGGCTTACCATCTGGCCCCAGTGCTGCAATGATACCGCGAGACCCAC
GCTCACCGGCTCCAGATTTATCAGCAATAAACCAGCCAGCCGGAAGGGCCGAGCGCAGAAGTGGTCCTGC
AACTTTATCCGCCTCCATCCAGTCTATTAATTGTTGCCGGGAAGCTAGAGTAAGTAGTTCGCCAGTTAAT
AGTTTGCGCAACGTTGTTGCCATTGCTACAGGCATCGTGGTGTCACGCTCGTCGTTTGGTATGGCTTCAT
TCAGCTCCGGTTCCCAACGATCAAGGCGAGTTACATGATCCCCCATGTTGTGCAAAAAAGCGGTTAGCTC
CTTCGGTCCTCCGATCGTTGTCAGAAGTAAGTTGGCCGCAGTGTTATCACTCATGGTTATGGCAGCACTG
CATAATTCTCTTACTGTCATGCCATCCGTAAGATGCTTTTCTGTGACTGGTGAGTACTCAACCAAGTCAT
TCTGAGAATAGTGTATGCGGCGACCGAGTTGCTCTTGCCCGGCGTCAATACGGGATAATACCGCGCCACA
TAGCAGAACTTTAAAAGTGCTCATCATTGGAAAACGTTCTTCGGGGCGAAAACTCTCAAGGATCTTACCG
CTGTTGAGATCCAGTTCGATGTAACCCACTCGTGCACCCAACTGATCTTCAGCATCTTTTACTTTCACCA
GCGTTTCTGGGTGAGCAAAAACAGGAAGGCAAAATGCCGCAAAAAAGGGAATAAGGGCGACACGGAAATG
TTGAATACTCATACTCTTCCTTTTTCAATATTATTGAAGCATTTATCAGGGTTATTGTCTCATGAGCGGA
TACATATTTGAATGTATTTAGAAAAATAAACAAATAGGGGTTCCGCGCACATTTCCCCGAAAAGTGCCAC
CTAAATTGTAAGCGTTAATATTTTGTTAAAATTCGCGTTAAATTTTTGTTAAATCAGCTCATTTTTTAAC
CAATAGGCCGAAATCGGCAAAATCCCTTATAAATCAAAAGAATAGACCGAGATAGGGT
[37 nt withheld, positions 5309-5345]
AAAGAACGTGGACTCCAACGTCAAAGG
[49 nt withheld, positions 5373-5421]
T
[91 nt withheld, positions 5423-5513]
G
[124 nt withheld, positions 5515-5638]
CCCATTCGCCATTCAGGCTGCGCAACTGTTGGGAAGGGCGATCGGTGCGGGCCTCTTCGCTATTACGCCA
GTCGACC
Features (pLannotate 1.2.2; 16 found; start..end, strand, type, name):
      1..978     +  promoter       CMV IE94 promoter: enhancer/promoter region of simian cytomegalovirus major immediate early transcription unit IE94
   1013..1031    +  promoter       SP6 promoter: promoter for bacteriophage SP6 RNA polymerase
   1039..2109    +  CDS            ACVR2B (fragment): AVR2B_HUMAN - Experimental evidence at protein level: Swiss-Prot protein existence level 1. Transmembrane serine/threonine kinase activin type-2 receptor forming an activin receptor complex with activin type-1 serine/threonine kinase receptors (ACVR1, ACVR1B or ACVR1c). Transduces the activin signal from the cell surface to the cytoplasm and is thus regulating many physiological and pathological processes including neuronal differentiation and neuronal survival, hair follicle development and cycling, FSH production by the pituitary gland, wound healing, extracellular matrix production, immunos
   2161..2670    +  CDS            CIBN: N-terminal portion of the CIB1 transcription factor from Arabidopsis thaliana binds to CRY2 (cryptochrome 2) that has absorbed blue light (Kennedy et al., 2010)
   2723..2740    -  promoter       T7 promoter (fragment): promoter for bacteriophage T7 RNA polymerase
   2745..2879    -  polyA_signal   SV40 poly(A) signal: SV40 polyadenylation signal
   2992..3010    -  promoter       T3 promoter: promoter for bacteriophage T3 RNA polymerase
   3055..3071    -  protein_bind   lac operator: The lac repressor binds to the lac operator to inhibit transcription in E. coli. This inhibition can be relieved by adding lactose or isopropyl-β-D-thiogalactopyranoside (IPTG). lac repressor encoded by lacI
   3079..3109    -  promoter       lac promoter: promoter for the E. coli lac operon
   3124..3145    -  protein_bind   CAP binding site: CAP binding activates transcription in the presence of cAMP. E. coli catabolite activator protein
   3158..3250    -  CDS            lacI (fragment): lac repressor; lacI; The lac repressor binds to the lac operator to inhibit transcription in E. coli. This inhibition can be relieved by adding lactose or isopropyl-β-D-thiogalactopyranoside (IPTG).
   3433..4021    -  rep_origin     ori: high-copy-number ColE1/pMB1/pBR322/pUC origin of replication
   4192..5052    -  CDS            AmpR: β-lactamase; bla; confers resistance to ampicillin, carbenicillin, and related antibiotics
   5053..5157    -  promoter       AmpR promoter: bla
   5210..5638    -  rep_origin     f1 ori (sequence partly withheld): f1 bacteriophage origin of replication; arrow indicates direction of (+) strand synthesis
   5643..5709    -  CDS            lacZα (fragment): LacZα fragment of β-galactosidase; lacZ fragment
