[The description below was written by a language model from this plasmid's Addgene catalogue record and pLannotate feature annotations shown in this document.]
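Description:
pNDL-60 is a pCS2-based plasmid built as a template for in vitro transcription of mRNA encoding a cytosolic zebrafish acvr2b-CIB1N fusion. It is maintained in E. coli as a high-copy plasmid through a ColE1/pUC-type origin and selected with ampicillin via the β-lactamase gene. An f1 phage origin and remnants of lac regulatory and lacZα sequences are also present as backbone carry-over.

The coding region sits downstream of two tandem promoters typical of pCS2: the simian CMV IE94 enhancer/promoter, which can drive expression in vertebrate cells, and an SP6 promoter, which allows sense-strand RNA to be synthesised in vitro. The annotated open reading frame begins with a fragment of the activin type II receptor. The annotation tool matched it to the human ACVR2B protein by homology, but the record gives the source as zebrafish acvr2b. The partial match is consistent with the "cytosolic" designation, though the record does not state exactly which receptor regions are retained or removed. Next comes CIBN, the N-terminal portion of Arabidopsis CIB1, which binds cryptochrome 2 (CRY2) once it has absorbed blue light. An SV40 polyadenylation signal lies 3' of the insert and is annotated on the reverse strand, and T7 (fragment) and T3 promoters point back toward the insert. The insert was assembled by Gibson cloning.

The associated publication concerns optogenetic control of Nodal signalling patterns. The fusion presumably serves as the CIBN half of a light-inducible CRY2/CIBN pair that brings the type II receptor kinase to a partner under blue illumination. The partner construct and delivery method are not described in the record.
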