Addgene plasmid #161720: pNDL-60
Purpose: In vitro transcription construct for production of cytosolic acvr2b-CIB1N mRNA
Depositing lab: Adam Cohen. Depositing organization: Harvard University. Publication: Optogenetic control of Nodal signaling patterns. McNamara HM, Guyer AM, Jia BZ, Parot VJ, Dobbs CD, Schier AF, Cohen AE, Lord ND. Development. 2025 May 1;152(9):dev204506. doi: 10.1242/dev.204506. Epub 2025 May 1. PubMed 40145591.
Backbone
  Vector backbone: pCS2
  Vector type: In vitro transcription
Growth in bacteria
  Bacterial resistance: Ampicillin, 100 μg/mL
  Growth temperature: 37°C
  Growth strain: DH5alpha
  Copy number: High Copy
Gene/Insert
  Gene/Insert name: cytosolic acvr2b-CIB1N
  Species: D. rerio (zebrafish)
  Entrez Gene: acvr2b (a.k.a. actr2b, actrIIb, wu:fj97d11)
  Cloning method: Gibson Cloning
Terms and licenses: Academic/Nonprofit Terms; Industry Terms: Not Available to Industry
Depositor comments: Please visit https://doi.org/10.1101/2024.04.11.588875 for bioRxiv preprint.
How to cite: pNDL-60 was a gift from Adam Cohen (Addgene plasmid # 161720 ; http://n2t.net/addgene:161720 ; RRID:Addgene_161720)
